Addgene plasmid #251173: TV_LGR5-ires-mNeon-nls-p2a-dtr-wpre_pgk-puro
Purpose: Targeting vector for C-terminal knockin at LGR5 locus to enable reporting of expression by mNeonGreen and depletion of positive cells with DTR
Depositing lab: Hugo Snippert. Depositing organization: University Medical Centre Utrecht.
Backbone
  Vector backbone: Minimalistic Amp + ColE1 backbone
  Backbone size w/o insert (bp): 1969
  Vector type: CRISPR
  Selectable markers: Puromycin
Growth in bacteria
  Bacterial resistance: Ampicillin, 100 μg/mL
  Growth temperature: 37°C
  Growth strain: DH5alpha
  Copy number: Low Copy
Gene/Insert
  Gene/Insert name: ires-mNeon-nls-p2a-dtr-wpre_pgk-puro flanked by homology arms for C-terminal targeting of human LGR5
  Species: H. sapiens (human)
  Insert size (bp): 5503
  Entrez Gene: LGR5 (a.k.a. FEX, GPR49, GPR67, GRP49, HG38)
  Tag / fusion protein: ires-mNeon-nls-p2a-dtr (C terminal on insert)
  Cloning method: Gibson Cloning
Terms and licenses: Academic/Nonprofit Terms; Industry Terms: Not Available to Industry
Depositor comments: Puromycin selection cassette is flanked by LoxP sites for later removal. Please visit https://doi.org/10.1101/2025.07.13.664589 for bioRxiv preprint.
How to cite: TV_LGR5-ires-mNeon-nls-p2a-dtr-wpre_pgk-puro was a gift from Hugo Snippert (Addgene plasmid # 251173 ; http://n2t.net/addgene:251173 ; RRID:Addgene_251173)
