[The description below was written by a language model from this plasmid's Addgene catalogue record and pLannotate feature annotations shown in this document.]
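Description:
TV_LGR5-ires-mNeon-nls-p2a-dtr-wpre_pgk-puro is a homology-directed repair donor (targeting vector) for CRISPR-assisted knock-in at the C-terminal end of the human LGR5 gene, which encodes the R-spondin receptor widely used as a Wnt-dependent stem cell marker. It is built on a minimal bacterial backbone of about 2 kb carrying only a ColE1-type origin and an ampicillin resistance gene for propagation in E. coli. The catalogue lists it as low copy, although the annotation software labels the origin as a high-copy ColE1/pUC type. The record does not list a guide RNA or nuclease on this plasmid, so these would presumably be supplied separately.

The roughly 5.5 kb insert is flanked by LGR5 homology arms. The upstream arm is annotated as a fragment of the LGR5 coding sequence, while the downstream arm lies in the unannotated region after the second loxP site. A short adjoining "HBsAg" hit is most likely a spurious annotation. Downstream of the LGR5 coding end sits an EMCV IRES driving mNeonGreen with a nuclear localisation signal, joined through a P2A self-cleaving peptide to the diphtheria toxin receptor (human HBEGF), followed by a WPRE and bGH polyadenylation signal. After integration, the endogenous LGR5 promoter produces a bicistronic transcript, so LGR5 itself is left unfused. Expressing cells show nuclear green fluorescence and become sensitive to diphtheria toxin, allowing both reporting and selective ablation of LGR5-positive cells. A separate PGK/EM7-driven puromycin resistance cassette with an SV40 polyA signal permits selection of targeted clones. The cassette is flanked by loxP sites so that Cre can excise it afterwards.
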