Features (pLannotate 1.2.2; 19 found; start..end, strand, type, name):
    814..918     -  promoter       AmpR promoter: bla
    945..989     +  misc_feature   bom (fragment): basis of mobility region from pBR322
   1015..1425    +  CDS            LGR5 (fragment): LGR5_HUMAN - Also known as GPR49, GPR67. Experimental evidence at protein level: Swiss-Prot protein existence level 1. Receptor for R-spondins that potentiates the canonical Wnt signaling pathway and acts as a stem cell marker of the intestinal epithelium and the hair follicle. Upon binding to R-spondins (RSPO1, RSPO2, RSPO3 or RSPO4), associates with phosphorylated LRP6 and frizzled receptors that are activated by extracellular Wnt receptors, triggering the canonical Wnt signaling pathway to increase expression of target genes. In contrast to classical G-protein coupled receptors, does not ac
   1426..1508    +  CDS            HBsAg (S) (fragment): major/small (S) envelope protein of hepatitis B virus hepatitis B surface antigen
   1628..2090    +  misc_feature   IRES: internal ribosome entry site (IRES) of the encephalomyocarditis virus (EMCV)
   2119..2826    +  CDS            mNeonGreen: mNeonGreen is a basic (constitutively fluorescent) green/yellow fluorescent protein published in 2013, derived from Branchiostoma lanceolatum. It is reported to be a very rapidly-maturing monomer with moderate acid sensitivity.
   2944..3567    +  CDS            HBEGF: HBEGF_HUMAN - Also known as DTR, DTS, HEGFL. Experimental evidence at protein level: Swiss-Prot protein existence level 1. Growth factor that mediates its effects via EGFR, ERBB2 and ERBB4. Required for normal cardiac valve formation and normal heart function. Promotes smooth muscle cell proliferation. May be involved in macrophage-mediated cellular proliferation. It is mitogenic for fibroblasts, but not endothelial cells. It is able to bind EGF receptor/EGFR with higher affinity than EGF itself and is a far more potent mitogen for smooth muscle cells than EGF. Also acts as a diphtheria toxin
   3588..3612    +  misc_feature   MCS (fragment): pBluescript multiple cloning site
   3612..4200    +  misc_feature   WPRE: woodchuck hepatitis virus posttranscriptional regulatory element
   4218..4442    +  polyA_signal   bGH poly(A) signal: bovine growth hormone polyadenylation signal
   4443..4476    +  protein_bind   loxP: Cre-mediated recombination occurs in the 8-bp core sequence (GCATACAT). Cre recombinase
   4494..4993    +  promoter       PGK promoter: mouse phosphoglycerate kinase 1 promoter
   5005..5052    +  promoter       EM7 promoter: synthetic bacterial promoter&nbsp
   5101..5700    +  CDS            PuroR: puromycin N-acetyltransferase; pac from Streptomyces alboniger; confers resistance to puromycin
   5707..5724    -  promoter       T7 promoter (fragment): promoter for bacteriophage T7 RNA polymerase
   5729..5863    -  polyA_signal   SV40 poly(A) signal: SV40 polyadenylation signal
   5933..5966    +  protein_bind   loxP: Cre-mediated recombination occurs in the 8-bp core sequence (GCATACAT). Cre recombinase
   6666..7254    -  rep_origin     ori: high-copy-number ColE1/pMB1/pBR322/pUC origin of replication
   7425..813     -  CDS            AmpR (across the origin): β-lactamase; bla; confers resistance to ampicillin, carbenicillin, and related antibiotics
>Addgene plasmid #251173 | TV_LGR5-ires-mNeon-nls-p2a-dtr-wpre_pgk-puro | addgene full sequence | sequence record 500690 | Addgene NGS Result
TCGTTCATCCATAGTTGCCTGACTCCCCGTCGTGTAGATAACTACGATACGGGAGGGCTTACCATCTGGC
CCCAGTGCTGCAATGATACCGCGAGACCCACGCTCACCGGCTCCAGATTTATCAGCAATAAACCAGCCAG
CCGGAAGGGCCGAGCGCAGAAGTGGTCCTGCAACTTTATCCGCCTCCATCCAGTCTATTAATTGTTGCCG
GGAAGCTAGAGTAAGTAGTTCGCCAGTTAATAGTTTGCGCAACGTTGTTGCCATTGCTACAGGCATCGTG
GTGTCACGCTCGTCGTTTGGTATGGCTTCATTCAGCTCCGGTTCCCAACGATCAAGGCGAGTTACATGAT
CCCCCATGTTGTGCAAAAAAGCGGTTAGCTCCTTCGGTCCTCCGATCGTTGTCAGAAGTAAGTTGGCCGC
AGTGTTATCACTCATGGTTATGGCAGCACTGCATAATTCTCTTACTGTCATGCCATCCGTAAGATGCTTT
TCTGTGACTGGTGAGTACTCAACCAAGTCATTCTGAGAATAGTGTATGCGGCGACCGAGTTGCTCTTGCC
CGGCGTCAATACGGGATAATACCGCGCCACATAGCAGAACTTTAAAAGTGCTCATCATTGGAAAACGTTC
TTCGGGGCGAAAACTCTCAAGGATCTTACCGCTGTTGAGATCCAGTTCGATGTAACCCACTCGTGCACCC
AACTGATCTTCAGCATCTTTTACTTTCACCAGCGTTTCTGGGTGAGCAAAAACAGGAAGGCAAAATGCCG
CAAAAAAGGGAATAAGGGCGACACGGAAATGTTGAATACTCATACTCTTCCTTTTTCAATATTATTGAAG
CATTTATCAGGGTTATTGTCTCATGAGCGGATACATATTTGAATGTATTTAGAAAAATAAACAAATAGGG
GTTCCGCGCACATTTCCCCGAAAAGTGCCACCTGATGCGGTGTGAAATACCGCACAGATGCGTAAGGAGA
AAATACCGCTACCCTTCACATATTAATTAGAGACATGGTCTTCACCAACTGCATCCTAAACTGCCCTGTG
GCTTTCTTGTCCTTCTCCTCTTTAATAAACCTTACATTTATCAGTCCTGAAGTAATTAAGTTTATCCTTC
TGGTGGTAGTCCCACTTCCTGCATGTCTCAATCCCCTTCTCTACATCTTGTTCAATCCTCACTTTAAGGA
GGATCTGGTGAGCCTGAGAAAGCAAACCTACGTCTGGACAAGATCAAAACACCCAAGCTTGATGTCAATT
AACTCTGATGATGTCGAAAAACAGTCCTGTGACTCAACTCAAGCCTTGGTAACCTTTACCAGCTCCAGCA
TCACTTATGACCTGCCTCCCAGTTCCGTGCCATCACCAGCTTATCCAGTGACTGAGAGCTGCCATCTTTC
CTCTGTGGCATTTGTCCCATGTCTCTGATGTGGTATTGGGGGCCAAGTCTGTACAGCATCTTGAGTCCCT
TTTTACCGCTGTTACCAATTTTCTTTTGTCTTTGGGTAAACCCGGGAATTCCGCCCCTCTCCCCCCCTAA
CGTTACTGGCCGAAGCCGCTTGGAATAAGGCCGGTGTGCGTTTGTCTATATGTTATTTTCCACCATATTG
CCGTCTTTTGGCAATGTGAGGGCCCGGAAACCTGGCCCTGTCTTCTTGACGAGCATTCCTAGGGGTCTTT
CCCCTCTCGCCAAAGGAATGCAAGGTCTGTTGAATGTCGTGAAGGAAGCAGTTCCTCTGGAAGCTTCTTG
AAGACAAACAACGTCTGTAGCGACCCTTTGCAGGCAGCGGAACCCCCCACCTGGCGACAGGTGCCTCTGC
GGCCAAAAGCCACGTGTATAAGATACACCTGCAAAGGCGGCACAACCCCAGTGCCACGTTGTGAGTTGGA
TAGTTGTGGAAAGAGTCAAATGGCTCTCCTCAAGCGTATTCAACAAGGGGCTGAAGGATGCCCAGAAGGT
ACCCCATTGTATGGGATCTGATCTGGGGCCTCGGTGCACATGCTTTACATGTGTTTAGTCGAGGTTAAAA
AAACGTCTAGGCCCCCCGAACCACGGGGACGTGGTTTTCCTTTGAAAAACACGATGATAATATGGATATG
GCCACAACGGTCGCCACCATGGTGAGCAAGGGCGAGGAGGATAACATGGCCTCTCTCCCAGCGACACATG
AGTTACACATCTTTGGCTCTATCAACGGTGTGGACTTTGACATGGTGGGTCAGGGAACCGGAAATCCAAA
TGATGGTTATGAGGAGTTAAATCTGAAGTCAACCAAGGGTGACCTCCAGTTCTCTCCTTGGATTCTGGTC
CCTCATATCGGGTATGGCTTCCATCAGTACCTGCCTTACCCTGACGGGATGTCTCCTTTCCAGGCCGCCA
TGGTAGATGGCTCTGGATACCAAGTCCATAGAACAATGCAGTTTGAAGATGGTGCCTCCCTTACTGTTAA
TTACAGATACACATACGAGGGAAGCCATATCAAAGGAGAGGCCCAGGTGAAGGGGACTGGTTTCCCTGCT
GACGGTCCTGTGATGACCAACTCGCTGACCGCTGCGGACTGGTGCAGGTCGAAGAAAACTTACCCCAACG
ACAAAACCATCATCAGTACCTTTAAGTGGAGTTACACCACTGGAAATGGCAAAAGATACCGGAGCACTGC
GAGAACCACTTACACTTTTGCCAAGCCAATGGCGGCTAACTATCTGAAGAACCAGCCGATGTACGTGTTC
CGTAAGACGGAGCTCAAGCACTCCAAGACCGAGCTCAACTTCAAGGAGTGGCAAAAGGCCTTTACCGATG
TGATGGGCATGGACGAGCTGTACAAGATGGCCCCAAAGAAGAAGCGGAAGGTCGGTATCCACGGAGTCCC
AGCAGCCGGAAGCGGAGCGACGAATTTTAGTCTACTGAAACAAGCGGGAGACGTGGAGGAAAACCCTGGA
CCTATGAAGCTGCTGCCGTCGGTGGTGCTGAAGCTCTTTCTGGCTGCAGTTCTCTCGGCACTGGTGACTG
GCGAGAGCCTGGAGCGGCTTCGGAGAGGGCTAGCTGCTGGAACCAGCAACCCGGACCCTCCCACTGTATC
CACGGACCAGCTGCTACCCCTAGGAGGCGGCCGGGACCGGAAAGTCCGTGACTTGCAAGAGGCAGATCTG
GACCTTTTGAGAGTCACTTTATCCTCCAAGCCACAAGCACTGGCCACACCAAACAAGGAGGAGCACGGGA
AAAGAAAGAAGAAAGGCAAGGGGCTAGGGAAGAAGAGGGACCCATGTCTTCGGAAATACAAGGACTTCTG
CATCCATGGAGAATGCAAATATGTGAAGGAGCTCCGGGCTCCCTCCTGCATCTGCCACCCGGGTTACCAT
GGAGAGAGGTGTCATGGGCTGAGCCTCCCAGTGGAAAATCGCTTATATACCTATGACCACACAACCATCC
TGGCCGTGGTGGCTGTGGTGCTGTCATCTGTCTGTCTGCTGGTCATCGTGGGGCTTCTCATGTTTAGGTA
CCATAGGAGAGGAGGTTATGATGTGGAAAATGAAGAGAAAGTGAAGTTGGGCATGACTAATTCCCACTGA
GCTCGAAGATGGTGACTGAATTCGATATCAAGCTTATCGATAATCAACCTCTGGATTACAAAATTTGTGA
AAGATTGACTGGTATTCTTAACTATGTTGCTCCTTTTACGCTATGTGGATACGCTGCTTTAATGCCTTTG
TATCATGCTATTGCTTCCCGTATGGCTTTCATTTTCTCCTCCTTGTATAAATCCTGGTTGCTGTCTCTTT
ATGAGGAGTTGTGGCCCGTTGTCAGGCAACGTGGCGTGGTGTGCACTGTGTTTGCTGACGCAACCCCCAC
TGGTTGGGGCATTGCCACCACCTGTCAGCTCCTTTCCGGGACTTTCGCTTTCCCCCTCCCTATTGCCACG
GCGGAACTCATCGCCGCCTGCCTTGCCCGCTGCTGGACAGGGGCTCGGCTGTTGGGCACTGACAATTCCG
TGGTGTTGTCGGGGAAATCATCGTCCTTTCCTTGGCTGCTCGCCTATGTTGCCACCTGGATTCTGCGCGG
GACGTCCTTCTGCTACGTCCCTTCGGCCCTCAATCCAGCGGACCTTCCTTCCCGCGGCCTGCTGCCGGCT
CTGCGGCCTCTTCCGCGTCTTCGCCTTCGCCCTCAGACGAGTCGGATCTCCCTTTGGGCCGCCTCCCCGC
ATCGATACCGACCTCGACTGTGCCTTCTAGTTGCCAGCCATCTGTTGTTTGCCCCTCCCCCGTGCCTTCC
TTGACCCTGGAAGGTGCCACTCCCACTGTCCTTTCCTAATAAAATGAGGAAATTGCATCGCATTGTCTGA
GTAGGTGTCATTCTATTCTGGGGGGTGGGGTGGGGCAGGACAGCAAGGGGGAGGATTGGGAAGACAATAG
CAGGCATGCTGGGGATGCGGTGGGCTCTATGGATAACTTCGTATAGCATACATTATACGAAGTTATTAAT
TCGCGGCCGCACCGGGTAGGGGAGGCGCTTTTCCCAAGGCAGTCTGGAGCATGCGCTTTAGCAGCCCCGC
TGGGCACTTGGCGCTACACAAGTGGCCTCTGGCCTCGCACACATTCCACATCCACCGGTAGGCGCCAACC
GGCTCCGTTCTTTGGTGGCCCCTTCGCGCCACCTTCTACTCCTCCCCTAGTCAGGAAGTTCCCCCCCGCC
CCGCAGCTCGCGTCGTGCAGGACGTGACAAATGGAAGTAGCACGTCTCACTAGTCTCGTGCAGATGGACA
GCACCGCTGAGCAATGGAAGCGGGTAGGCCTTTGGGGCAGCGGCCAATAGCAGCTTTGCTCCTTCGCTTT
CTGGGCTCAGAGGCTGGGAAGGGGTGGGTCCGGGGGCGGGCTCAGGGGCGGGCTCAGGGGCGGGGCGGGC
GCCCGAAGGTCCTCCGGAGGCCCGGCATTCTGCACGCTTCAAAAGCGCACGTCTGCCGCGCTGTTCTCCT
CTTCCTCATCTCCGGGCCTTTCGACCTGCAGCCTGTTGACAATTAATCATCGGCATAGTATATCGGCATA
GTATAATACGACAAGGTGAGGAACTAAACCGTCGACGATTTCACTAGTCTCGAAGCCACCATGACCGAGT
ACAAGCCCACGGTGCGCCTCGCCACCCGCGACGACGTCCCCAGGGCCGTACGCACCCTCGCCGCCGCGTT
CGCCGACTACCCCGCCACGCGCCACACCGTCGATCCGGACCGCCACATCGAGCGGGTCACCGAGCTGCAA
GAACTCTTCCTCACGCGCGTCGGGCTCGACATCGGCAAGGTGTGGGTCGCGGACGACGGCGCCGCGGTGG
CGGTCTGGACCACGCCGGAGAGCGTCGAAGCGGGGGCGGTGTTCGCCGAGATCGGCCCGCGCATGGCCGA
GTTGAGCGGTTCCCGGCTGGCCGCGCAGCAACAGATGGAAGGCCTCCTGGCGCCGCACCGGCCCAAGGAG
CCCGCGTGGTTCCTGGCCACCGTCGGCGTCTCGCCCGACCACCAGGGCAAGGGTCTGGGCAGCGCCGTCG
TGCTCCCCGGAGTGGAGGCGGCCGAGCGCGCCGGGGTGCCCGCCTTCCTGGAGACCTCCGCGCCCCGCAA
CCTCCCCTTCTACGAGCGGCTCGGCTTCACCGTCACCGCCGACGTCGAGGTGCCCGAAGGACCGCGCACC
TGGTGCATGACCCGCAAGCCCGGTGCCTGACTAGAACTATAGTGAGTCGTATTACGTAGATCCAGACATG
ATAAGATACATTGATGAGTTTGGACAAACCACAACTAGAATGCAGTGAAAAAAATGCTTTATTTGTGAAA
TTTGTGATGCTATTGCTTTATTTGTAACCATTATAAGCTGCAATAAACAAGTTAACAACAACAATTGCAT
TCATTTTATGTTTCAGGTTCAGGGGGAGGTGTGGGAGGTTTTTTAATTAAGCATAACTTCGTATAGCATA
CATTATACGAAGTTATTTAATATGTGAAGGAAAATGTTTTCAAAGGTTGAGAACCTGAAAATGTGAGATT
GAGTATATCAGAGCAGTAATTAATAAGAAGAGCTGAGGTGAAACTCGGTTTAAAAACCAAAAAAGAATCT
CTCAGTTAGTAAGAAAAGGCTGAAAACCTCTTGATACTTGAGAGTGAATATAAGTCTAAATGCTGCTTTG
TATAATTTGTTCAGCTAAGGGATAGATCGATCACACTATTTAAGTGAGCCCAGATCAAAAAAGCAGATTG
AAATTTTCTTTAGAAAAGATTCTCCATGATTTGAATTGCATTCTCTTTAAACTCACCAATGTAATCATTT
TGGGAGGAGGGAGAACCCACTTGCTTTCCAAATGGGTTTATTTAAACCCACAAACTCAAGAGGTTGTTGG
GGGAATTAGGAAAATAAGGGTTTTCAATGACCTACATTGCTAGGTAGAGGCTGTGATCCATGGGATTTCA
TTCTAATGACCATGTGAAGATGTTTGCCATGTCTCTAATTAATATGTGAAGGTCCTCGCTCACTGACTCG
CTGCGCTCGGTCGTTCGGCTGCGGCGAGCGGTATCAGCTCACTCAAAGGCGGTAATACGGTTATCCACAG
AATCAGGGGATAACGCAGGAAAGAACATGTGAGCAAAAGGCCAGCAAAAGGCCAGGAACCGTAAAAAGGC
CGCGTTGCTGGCGTTTTTCCATAGGCTCCGCCCCCCTGACGAGCATCACAAAAATCGACGCTCAAGTCAG
AGGTGGCGAAACCCGACAGGACTATAAAGATACCAGGCGTTTCCCCCTGGAAGCTCCCTCGTGCGCTCTC
CTGTTCCGACCCTGCCGCTTACCGGATACCTGTCCGCCTTTCTCCCTTCGGGAAGCGTGGCGCTTTCTCA
TAGCTCACGCTGTAGGTATCTCAGTTCGGTGTAGGTCGTTCGCTCCAAGCTGGGCTGTGTGCACGAACCC
CCCGTTCAGCCCGACCGCTGCGCCTTATCCGGTAACTATCGTCTTGAGTCCAACCCGGTAAGACACGACT
TATCGCCACTGGCAGCAGCCACTGGTAACAGGATTAGCAGAGCGAGGTATGTAGGCGGTGCTACAGAGTT
CTTGAAGTGGTGGCCTAACTACGGCTACACTAGAAGAACAGTATTTGGTATCTGCGCTCTGCTGAAGCCA
GTTACCTTCGGAAAAAGAGTTGGTAGCTCTTGATCCGGCAAACAAACCACCGCTGGTAGCGGTGGTTTTT
TTGTTTGCAAGCAGCAGATTACGCGCAGAAAAAAAGGATCTCAAGAAGATCCTTTGATCTTTTCTACGGG
GTCTGACGCTCAGTGGAACGAAAACTCACGTTAAGGGATTTTGGTCATGAGATTATCAAAAAGGATCTTC
ACCTAGATCCTTTTAAATTAAAAATGAAGTTTTAAATCAATCTAAAGTATATATGAGTAAACTTGGTCTG
ACAGTTACCAATGCTTAATCAGTGAGGCACCTATCTCAGCGATCTGTCTATT
