>Addgene plasmid #251173 | TV_LGR5-ires-mNeon-nls-p2a-dtr-wpre_pgk-puro | depositor partial sequence | sequence record 495775 | insert
TACCCTTCACATATTAATTAGAGACATGGTCTTCACCAACTGCATCCTAAACTGCCCTGTGGCTTTCTTG
TCCTTCTCCTCTTTAATAAACCTTACATTTATCAGTCCTGAAGTAATTAAGTTTATCCTTCTGGTGGTAG
TCCCACTTCCTGCATGTCTCAATCCCCTTCTCTACATCTTGTTCAATCCTCACTTTAAGGAGGATCTGGT
GAGCCTGAGAAAGCAAACCTACGTCTGGACAAGATCAAAACACCCAAGCTTGATGTCAATTAACTCTGAT
GATGTCGAAAAACAGTCCTGTGACTCAACTCAAGCCTTGGTAACCTTTACCAGCTCCAGCATCACTTATG
ACCTGCCTCCCAGTTCCGTGCCATCACCAGCTTATCCAGTGACTGAGAGCTGCCATCTTTCCTCTGTGGC
ATTTGTCCCATGTCTCTGATGTGGTATTGGGGGCCAAGTCTGTACAGCATCTTGAGTCCCTTTTTACCGC
TGTTACCAATTTTCTTTTGTCTTTGGGTAAACCCGGGAATTCCGCCCCTCTCCCCCCCTAACGTTACTGG
CCGAAGCCGCTTGGAATAAGGCCGGTGTGCGTTTGTCTATATGTTATTTTCCACCATATTGCCGTCTTTT
GGCAATGTGAGGGCCCGGAAACCTGGCCCTGTCTTCTTGACGAGCATTCCTAGGGGTCTTTCCCCTCTCG
CCAAAGGAATGCAAGGTCTGTTGAATGTCGTGAAGGAAGCAGTTCCTCTGGAAGCTTCTTGAAGACAAAC
AACGTCTGTAGCGACCCTTTGCAGGCAGCGGAACCCCCCACCTGGCGACAGGTGCCTCTGCGGCCAAAAG
CCACGTGTATAAGATACACCTGCAAAGGCGGCACAACCCCAGTGCCACGTTGTGAGTTGGATAGTTGTGG
AAAGAGTCAAATGGCTCTCCTCAAGCGTATTCAACAAGGGGCTGAAGGATGCCCAGAAGGTACCCCATTG
TATGGGATCTGATCTGGGGCCTCGGTGCACATGCTTTACATGTGTTTAGTCGAGGTTAAAAAAACGTCTA
GGCCCCCCGAACCACGGGGACGTGGTTTTCCTTTGAAAAACACGATGATAATATGGATATGGCCACAACG
GTCGCCACCATGGTGAGCAAGGGCGAGGAGGATAACATGGCCTCTCTCCCAGCGACACATGAGTTACACA
TCTTTGGCTCTATCAACGGTGTGGACTTTGACATGGTGGGTCAGGGAACCGGAAATCCAAATGATGGTTA
TGAGGAGTTAAATCTGAAGTCAACCAAGGGTGACCTCCAGTTCTCTCCTTGGATTCTGGTCCCTCATATC
GGGTATGGCTTCCATCAGTACCTGCCTTACCCTGACGGGATGTCTCCTTTCCAGGCCGCCATGGTAGATG
GCTCTGGATACCAAGTCCATAGAACAATGCAGTTTGAAGATGGTGCCTCCCTTACTGTTAATTACAGATA
CACATACGAGGGAAGCCATATCAAAGGAGAGGCCCAGGTGAAGGGGACTGGTTTCCCTGCTGACGGTCCT
GTGATGACCAACTCGCTGACCGCTGCGGACTGGTGCAGGTCGAAGAAAACTTACCCCAACGACAAAACCA
TCATCAGTACCTTTAAGTGGAGTTACACCACTGGAAATGGCAAAAGATACCGGAGCACTGCGAGAACCAC
TTACACTTTTGCCAAGCCAATGGCGGCTAACTATCTGAAGAACCAGCCGATGTACGTGTTCCGTAAGACG
GAGCTCAAGCACTCCAAGACCGAGCTCAACTTCAAGGAGTGGCAAAAGGCCTTTACCGATGTGATGGGCA
TGGACGAGCTGTACAAGATGGCCCCAAAGAAGAAGCGGAAGGTCGGTATCCACGGAGTCCCAGCAGCCGG
AAGCGGAGCGACGAATTTTAGTCTACTGAAACAAGCGGGAGACGTGGAGGAAAACCCTGGACCTATGAAG
CTGCTGCCGTCGGTGGTGCTGAAGCTCTTTCTGGCTGCAGTTCTCTCGGCACTGGTGACTGGCGAGAGCC
TGGAGCGGCTTCGGAGAGGGCTAGCTGCTGGAACCAGCAACCCGGACCCTCCCACTGTATCCACGGACCA
GCTGCTACCCCTAGGAGGCGGCCGGGACCGGAAAGTCCGTGACTTGCAAGAGGCAGATCTGGACCTTTTG
AGAGTCACTTTATCCTCCAAGCCACAAGCACTGGCCACACCAAACAAGGAGGAGCACGGGAAAAGAAAGA
AGAAAGGCAAGGGGCTAGGGAAGAAGAGGGACCCATGTCTTCGGAAATACAAGGACTTCTGCATCCATGG
AGAATGCAAATATGTGAAGGAGCTCCGGGCTCCCTCCTGCATCTGCCACCCGGGTTACCATGGAGAGAGG
TGTCATGGGCTGAGCCTCCCAGTGGAAAATCGCTTATATACCTATGACCACACAACCATCCTGGCCGTGG
TGGCTGTGGTGCTGTCATCTGTCTGTCTGCTGGTCATCGTGGGGCTTCTCATGTTTAGGTACCATAGGAG
AGGAGGTTATGATGTGGAAAATGAAGAGAAAGTGAAGTTGGGCATGACTAATTCCCACTGAGCTCGAAGA
TGGTGACTGAATTCGATATCAAGCTTATCGATAATCAACCTCTGGATTACAAAATTTGTGAAAGATTGAC
TGGTATTCTTAACTATGTTGCTCCTTTTACGCTATGTGGATACGCTGCTTTAATGCCTTTGTATCATGCT
ATTGCTTCCCGTATGGCTTTCATTTTCTCCTCCTTGTATAAATCCTGGTTGCTGTCTCTTTATGAGGAGT
TGTGGCCCGTTGTCAGGCAACGTGGCGTGGTGTGCACTGTGTTTGCTGACGCAACCCCCACTGGTTGGGG
CATTGCCACCACCTGTCAGCTCCTTTCCGGGACTTTCGCTTTCCCCCTCCCTATTGCCACGGCGGAACTC
ATCGCCGCCTGCCTTGCCCGCTGCTGGACAGGGGCTCGGCTGTTGGGCACTGACAATTCCGTGGTGTTGT
CGGGGAAATCATCGTCCTTTCCTTGGCTGCTCGCCTATGTTGCCACCTGGATTCTGCGCGGGACGTCCTT
CTGCTACGTCCCTTCGGCCCTCAATCCAGCGGACCTTCCTTCCCGCGGCCTGCTGCCGGCTCTGCGGCCT
CTTCCGCGTCTTCGCCTTCGCCCTCAGACGAGTCGGATCTCCCTTTGGGCCGCCTCCCCGCATCGATACC
GACCTCGACTGTGCCTTCTAGTTGCCAGCCATCTGTTGTTTGCCCCTCCCCCGTGCCTTCCTTGACCCTG
GAAGGTGCCACTCCCACTGTCCTTTCCTAATAAAATGAGGAAATTGCATCGCATTGTCTGAGTAGGTGTC
ATTCTATTCTGGGGGGTGGGGTGGGGCAGGACAGCAAGGGGGAGGATTGGGAAGACAATAGCAGGCATGC
TGGGGATGCGGTGGGCTCTATGGATAACTTCGTATAGCATACATTATACGAAGTTATTAATTCGCGGCCG
CACCGGGTAGGGGAGGCGCTTTTCCCAAGGCAGTCTGGAGCATGCGCTTTAGCAGCCCCGCTGGGCACTT
GGCGCTACACAAGTGGCCTCTGGCCTCGCACACATTCCACATCCACCGGTAGGCGCCAACCGGCTCCGTT
CTTTGGTGGCCCCTTCGCGCCACCTTCTACTCCTCCCCTAGTCAGGAAGTTCCCCCCCGCCCCGCAGCTC
GCGTCGTGCAGGACGTGACAAATGGAAGTAGCACGTCTCACTAGTCTCGTGCAGATGGACAGCACCGCTG
AGCAATGGAAGCGGGTAGGCCTTTGGGGCAGCGGCCAATAGCAGCTTTGCTCCTTCGCTTTCTGGGCTCA
GAGGCTGGGAAGGGGTGGGTCCGGGGGCGGGCTCAGGGGCGGGCTCAGGGGCGGGGCGGGCGCCCGAAGG
TCCTCCGGAGGCCCGGCATTCTGCACGCTTCAAAAGCGCACGTCTGCCGCGCTGTTCTCCTCTTCCTCAT
CTCCGGGCCTTTCGACCTGCAGCCTGTTGACAATTAATCATCGGCATAGTATATCGGCATAGTATAATAC
GACAAGGTGAGGAACTAAACCGTCGACGATTTCACTAGTCTCGAAGCCACCATGACCGAGTACAAGCCCA
CGGTGCGCCTCGCCACCCGCGACGACGTCCCCAGGGCCGTACGCACCCTCGCCGCCGCGTTCGCCGACTA
CCCCGCCACGCGCCACACCGTCGATCCGGACCGCCACATCGAGCGGGTCACCGAGCTGCAAGAACTCTTC
CTCACGCGCGTCGGGCTCGACATCGGCAAGGTGTGGGTCGCGGACGACGGCGCCGCGGTGGCGGTCTGGA
CCACGCCGGAGAGCGTCGAAGCGGGGGCGGTGTTCGCCGAGATCGGCCCGCGCATGGCCGAGTTGAGCGG
TTCCCGGCTGGCCGCGCAGCAACAGATGGAAGGCCTCCTGGCGCCGCACCGGCCCAAGGAGCCCGCGTGG
TTCCTGGCCACCGTCGGCGTCTCGCCCGACCACCAGGGCAAGGGTCTGGGCAGCGCCGTCGTGCTCCCCG
GAGTGGAGGCGGCCGAGCGCGCCGGGGTGCCCGCCTTCCTGGAGACCTCCGCGCCCCGCAACCTCCCCTT
CTACGAGCGGCTCGGCTTCACCGTCACCGCCGACGTCGAGGTGCCCGAAGGACCGCGCACCTGGTGCATG
ACCCGCAAGCCCGGTGCCTGACTAGAACTATAGTGAGTCGTATTACGTAGATCCAGACATGATAAGATAC
ATTGATGAGTTTGGACAAACCACAACTAGAATGCAGTGAAAAAAATGCTTTATTTGTGAAATTTGTGATG
CTATTGCTTTATTTGTAACCATTATAAGCTGCAATAAACAAGTTAACAACAACAATTGCATTCATTTTAT
GTTTCAGGTTCAGGGGGAGGTGTGGGAGGTTTTTTAATTAAGCATAACTTCGTATAGCATACATTATACG
AAGTTATTTAATATGTGAAGGAAAATGTTTTCAAAGGTTGAGAACCTGAAAATGTGAGATTGAGTATATC
AGAGCAGTAATTAATAAGAAGAGCTGAGGTGAAACTCGGTTTAAAAACCAAAAAAGAATCTCTCAGTTAG
TAAGAAAAGGCTGAAAACCTCTTGATACTTGAGAGTGAATATAAGTCTAAATGCTGCTTTGTATAATTTG
TTCAGCTAAGGGATAGATCGATCACACTATTTAAGTGAGCCCAGATCAAAAAAGCAGATTGAAATTTTCT
TTAGAAAAGATTCTCCATGATTTGAATTGCATTCTCTTTAAACTCACCAATGTAATCATTTTGGGAGGAG
GGAGAACCCACTTGCTTTCCAAATGGGTTTATTTAAACCCACAAACTCAAGAGGTTGTTGGGGGAATTAG
GAAAATAAGGGTTTTCAATGACCTACATTGCTAGGTAGAGGCTGTGATCCATGGGATTTCATTCTAATGA
CCATGTGAAGATGTTTGCCATGTCTCTAATTAATATGTGAAGG
