>Addgene plasmid #251173 | TV_LGR5-ires-mNeon-nls-p2a-dtr-wpre_pgk-puro | depositor partial sequence | sequence record 495776 | backbone
TCCTCGCTCACTGACTCGCTGCGCTCGGTCGTTCGGCTGCGGCGAGCGGTATCAGCTCACTCAAAGGCGG
TAATACGGTTATCCACAGAATCAGGGGATAACGCAGGAAAGAACATGTGAGCAAAAGGCCAGCAAAAGGC
CAGGAACCGTAAAAAGGCCGCGTTGCTGGCGTTTTTCCATAGGCTCCGCCCCCCTGACGAGCATCACAAA
AATCGACGCTCAAGTCAGAGGTGGCGAAACCCGACAGGACTATAAAGATACCAGGCGTTTCCCCCTGGAA
GCTCCCTCGTGCGCTCTCCTGTTCCGACCCTGCCGCTTACCGGATACCTGTCCGCCTTTCTCCCTTCGGG
AAGCGTGGCGCTTTCTCATAGCTCACGCTGTAGGTATCTCAGTTCGGTGTAGGTCGTTCGCTCCAAGCTG
GGCTGTGTGCACGAACCCCCCGTTCAGCCCGACCGCTGCGCCTTATCCGGTAACTATCGTCTTGAGTCCA
ACCCGGTAAGACACGACTTATCGCCACTGGCAGCAGCCACTGGTAACAGGATTAGCAGAGCGAGGTATGT
AGGCGGTGCTACAGAGTTCTTGAAGTGGTGGCCTAACTACGGCTACACTAGAAGAACAGTATTTGGTATC
TGCGCTCTGCTGAAGCCAGTTACCTTCGGAAAAAGAGTTGGTAGCTCTTGATCCGGCAAACAAACCACCG
CTGGTAGCGGTGGTTTTTTTGTTTGCAAGCAGCAGATTACGCGCAGAAAAAAAGGATCTCAAGAAGATCC
TTTGATCTTTTCTACGGGGTCTGACGCTCAGTGGAACGAAAACTCACGTTAAGGGATTTTGGTCATGAGA
TTATCAAAAAGGATCTTCACCTAGATCCTTTTAAATTAAAAATGAAGTTTTAAATCAATCTAAAGTATAT
ATGAGTAAACTTGGTCTGACAGTTACCAATGCTTAATCAGTGAGGCACCTATCTCAGCGATCTGTCTATT
TCGTTCATCCATAGTTGCCTGACTCCCCGTCGTGTAGATAACTACGATACGGGAGGGCTTACCATCTGGC
CCCAGTGCTGCAATGATACCGCGAGACCCACGCTCACCGGCTCCAGATTTATCAGCAATAAACCAGCCAG
CCGGAAGGGCCGAGCGCAGAAGTGGTCCTGCAACTTTATCCGCCTCCATCCAGTCTATTAATTGTTGCCG
GGAAGCTAGAGTAAGTAGTTCGCCAGTTAATAGTTTGCGCAACGTTGTTGCCATTGCTACAGGCATCGTG
GTGTCACGCTCGTCGTTTGGTATGGCTTCATTCAGCTCCGGTTCCCAACGATCAAGGCGAGTTACATGAT
CCCCCATGTTGTGCAAAAAAGCGGTTAGCTCCTTCGGTCCTCCGATCGTTGTCAGAAGTAAGTTGGCCGC
AGTGTTATCACTCATGGTTATGGCAGCACTGCATAATTCTCTTACTGTCATGCCATCCGTAAGATGCTTT
TCTGTGACTGGTGAGTACTCAACCAAGTCATTCTGAGAATAGTGTATGCGGCGACCGAGTTGCTCTTGCC
CGGCGTCAATACGGGATAATACCGCGCCACATAGCAGAACTTTAAAAGTGCTCATCATTGGAAAACGTTC
TTCGGGGCGAAAACTCTCAAGGATCTTACCGCTGTTGAGATCCAGTTCGATGTAACCCACTCGTGCACCC
AACTGATCTTCAGCATCTTTTACTTTCACCAGCGTTTCTGGGTGAGCAAAAACAGGAAGGCAAAATGCCG
CAAAAAAGGGAATAAGGGCGACACGGAAATGTTGAATACTCATACTCTTCCTTTTTCAATATTATTGAAG
CATTTATCAGGGTTATTGTCTCATGAGCGGATACATATTTGAATGTATTTAGAAAAATAAACAAATAGGG
GTTCCGCGCACATTTCCCCGAAAAGTGCCACCTGATGCGGTGTGAAATACCGCACAGATGCGTAAGGAGA
AAATACCGC
